Addgene plasmid #120352: PB-TAC-Cas9
Purpose: (Empty Backbone) piggyBac transposon Destination vector for dox-inducible expression of Gateway cloned elements (inducible mCherry). SpCas9 is constitutively expressed.
Depositing lab: Knut Woltjen. Depositing organization: Kyoto University, Center for iPS Cell Research and Application. Publication: OVOL1 Influences the Determination and Expansion of iPSC Reprogramming Intermediates. Kagawa H, Shimamoto R, Kim SI, Oceguera-Yanez F, Yamamoto T, Schroeder T, Woltjen K. Stem Cell Reports. 2018 Dec 28. pii: S2213-6711(18)30527-7. doi: 10.1016/j.stemcr.2018.12.008. PubMed 30639212.
Backbone
  Vector backbone: pBluescript
  Vector type: Mammalian Expression, CRISPR ; piggyBac transposon
  Promoter: tet-on and CBh
Growth in bacteria
  Bacterial resistance: Chloramphenicol and Ampicillin, 25 & 100 μg/mL
  Growth temperature: 37°C
  Growth strain: ccdB Survival
  Copy number: High Copy
Gene/Insert
  Cloning method: Restriction Enzyme
Terms and licenses: Academic/Nonprofit Terms; Industry Terms: Not Available to Industry
Depositor comments: Please Note: Addgene NGS is unable to fully resolve the CAG promoter sequence. Please refer to depositor's provided sequence for this section of the plasmid.
How to cite: PB-TAC-Cas9 was a gift from Knut Woltjen (Addgene plasmid # 120352 ; http://n2t.net/addgene:120352 ; RRID:Addgene_120352)
