[The description below was written by a language model from this plasmid's Addgene catalogue record and pLannotate feature annotations shown in this document.]
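Description:
PB-TAC-Cas9 is an empty Gateway destination vector of about 13.3 kb, built on a pBluescript backbone and designed for piggyBac transposon delivery into mammalian cells. It is propagated in E. coli through a high-copy ColE1/pUC origin with ampicillin resistance, and the backbone also carries an f1 origin and the lac/T7/T3 remnants of pBluescript. Because the unrecombined Gateway cassette contains the chloramphenicol resistance gene and the ccdB toxin between attR1 and attR2, the plasmid is maintained under dual chloramphenicol and ampicillin selection in a ccdB-tolerant strain. An LR reaction replaces this cassette with the entry-clone element, and ccdB counterselects against unrecombined vector.

The payload has two mammalian expression units. The first is a tetracycline-responsive promoter (an array of tet operator repeats with a minimal promoter) that drives the Gateway position, followed by an EMCV IRES, mCherry and a rabbit β-globin polyadenylation signal. Doxycycline induction therefore yields a bicistronic transcript in which red fluorescence reports expression of the cloned element. The second unit is a CBh promoter (CMV enhancer, chicken β-actin promoter and hybrid intron) that constitutively expresses Streptococcus pyogenes Cas9 carrying a C-terminal nucleoplasmin NLS, terminated by a bGH poly(A) signal.

Neither feature table annotates a Tet transactivator or a mammalian selection marker, so the transactivator would presumably have to be supplied separately. The piggyBac terminal repeats are also not explicitly annotated, although a baculovirus FP25-derived fragment lies near one end. The depositor and sequencing-derived records agree closely, but the depositor notes that sequencing could not fully resolve the CAG-type promoter region. The vector comes from work on iPSC reprogramming and suits stable genomic integration that combines constitutive Cas9 with inducible transgene expression.
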