Features (pLannotate 1.2.2; 38 found; start..end, strand, type, name):
      3..458     -  rep_origin     f1 ori (sequence partly withheld): f1 bacteriophage origin of replication; arrow indicates direction of (+) strand synthesis
    466..623     -  CDS            lacZα (fragment): LacZα fragment of β-galactosidase; lacZ fragment
    626..644     +  promoter       T7 promoter: promoter for bacteriophage T7 RNA polymerase
   1144..1164    +  promoter       tight TRE promoter (fragment): Tet-responsive promoter PTight, consisting of seven tet operator sequences followed by the minimal CMV promoter
   1181..1201    +  promoter       tight TRE promoter (fragment): Tet-responsive promoter PTight, consisting of seven tet operator sequences followed by the minimal CMV promoter
   1218..1238    +  promoter       tight TRE promoter (fragment): Tet-responsive promoter PTight, consisting of seven tet operator sequences followed by the minimal CMV promoter
   1255..1275    +  promoter       tight TRE promoter (fragment): Tet-responsive promoter PTight, consisting of seven tet operator sequences followed by the minimal CMV promoter
   1292..1312    +  promoter       tight TRE promoter (fragment): Tet-responsive promoter PTight, consisting of seven tet operator sequences followed by the minimal CMV promoter
   1329..1349    +  promoter       tight TRE promoter (fragment): Tet-responsive promoter PTight, consisting of seven tet operator sequences followed by the minimal CMV promoter
   1366..1386    +  promoter       tight TRE promoter (fragment): Tet-responsive promoter PTight, consisting of seven tet operator sequences followed by the minimal CMV promoter
   1403..1423    +  promoter       tight TRE promoter (fragment): Tet-responsive promoter PTight, consisting of seven tet operator sequences followed by the minimal CMV promoter
   1431..1476    +  promoter       TRE3GV promoter (fragment): 3rd-generation Tet-responsive promoter that can be activated by binding of Tet-On® 3G, optimized for retroviral and lentiviral vectors
   1548..1672    +  protein_bind   attR1: mutant version of attR; recombination site for the Gateway® LR reaction LR Clonase™
   1697..1727    +  promoter       lac UV5 promoter: E. coli lac promoter with an "up" mutation
   1751..1780    +  promoter       cat promoter (fragment): promoter of the E. coli cat gene encoding chloramphenicol acetyltransferase
   1781..2440    +  CDS            CmR: chloramphenicol acetyltransferase; cat; confers resistance to chloramphenicol
   2619..2777    +  CDS            ccdA (fragment): CCDA_ECO57 - Also known as H, letA. Experimental evidence at protein level: Swiss-Prot protein existence level 1. Antitoxin component of a type II toxin-antitoxin (TA) system which inhibits the post-segregational killing (PSK) of plasmid-free cells, also referred to as a plasmid addiction system. Binds to and blocks the activity of CcdB; will also remove bound CcdB protein from the CcdB-GyrA complex by forming a CcdA-CcdB complex, a process termed rejuvenation. Functions as a transcriptional corepressor for the ccdAB operon, repression also requires CcdB (By similarity). From Escherichia coli
   2782..3084    +  CDS            ccdB: CCDB_ECOLI - Also known as G, letB, letD. Experimental evidence at protein level: Swiss-Prot protein existence level 1. Toxic component of a type II toxin-antitoxin (TA) system, functioning in plasmid maintainence. Responsible for the post- segregational killing (PSK) of plasmid-free cells, also referred to as a plasmid addiction system. Half-life of over 2 hours. Cell killing by CcdB is accompanied by filamentation, defects in chromosome and plasmid segregation, defects in cell division, formation of anucleate cells, decreased DNA synthesis and plasmid loss. Interferes with the activity of DN
   3128..3252    -  protein_bind   attR2: mutant version of attR; recombination site for the Gateway® LR reaction LR Clonase™
   3294..3866    +  misc_feature   IRES: internal ribosome entry site (IRES) of the encephalomyocarditis virus (EMCV)
   3880..4587    +  CDS            mCherry: mCherry is a basic (constitutively fluorescent) red fluorescent protein published in 2004, derived from Discosoma sp.. It is reported to be a very rapidly-maturing monomer with low acid sensitivity.
   4667..4722    +  polyA_signal   β-globin poly(A) signal: rabbit β-globin polyadenylation signal (Gil and Proudfoot, 1987)
   5157..5442    +  enhancer       CMV enhancer: human cytomegalovirus immediate early enhancer; contains an 18-bp deletion relative to the standard CMV enhancer
   5444..5721    +  promoter       chicken β-actin promoter: No description available
   5722..5950    +  intron         hybrid intron: hybrid between chicken β-actin (CBA) and minute virus of mice (MMV) introns (Gray et al., 2011)
   6088..7689    +  CDS            Cas9(N): N-terminal portion of Streptococcus pyogenes Cas9 (Zetsche et al., 2015)
   7690..10188   +  CDS            Cas9(C): C-terminal portion of Streptococcus pyogenes Cas9 (Zetsche et al., 2015)
  10189..10236   +  CDS            nucleoplasmin NLS: bipartite nuclear localization signal from nucleoplasmin
  10270..10381   +  polyA_signal   bGH poly(A) signal: bovine growth hormone polyadenylation signal
  10923..11054   +  CDS            FP (fragment): FP25_NPVAC - Experimental evidence at protein level: Swiss-Prot protein existence level 1. From Autographa californica nuclear polyhedrosis virus (AcMNPV).
  11072..11090   -  promoter       T3 promoter: promoter for bacteriophage T3 RNA polymerase
  11133..11155   -  protein_bind   lac operator (fragment): The lac repressor binds to the lac operator to inhibit transcription in E. coli. This inhibition can be relieved by adding lactose or isopropyl-β-D-thiogalactopyranoside (IPTG). lac repressor encoded by lacI
  11159..11189   -  promoter       lac promoter: promoter for the E. coli lac operon
  11204..11225   -  protein_bind   CAP binding site: CAP binding activates transcription in the presence of cAMP. E. coli catabolite activator protein
  11238..11330   -  CDS            lacI (fragment): lac repressor; lacI; The lac repressor binds to the lac operator to inhibit transcription in E. coli. This inhibition can be relieved by adding lactose or isopropyl-β-D-thiogalactopyranoside (IPTG).
  11513..12101   -  rep_origin     ori: high-copy-number ColE1/pMB1/pBR322/pUC origin of replication
  12272..13132   -  CDS            AmpR: β-lactamase; bla; confers resistance to ampicillin, carbenicillin, and related antibiotics
  13133..13237   -  promoter       AmpR promoter: bla
>Addgene plasmid #120352 | PB-TAC-Cas9 | depositor full sequence | sequence record 231537 | PB-TAC-Cas9 sequence 13263 bps
GGAAATTGTAAACGTTAATATTTTGTTAAAATTCGCGTTAAATTTTTGTTAAATCAGCTCATTTTTTAAC
CAATAGGCCGAAATCGGCAAAATCCCTTATAAATCAAAAGAATAGACCGAGATAGGGT
[37 nt withheld, positions 129-165]
AAAGAACGTGGACTCCAACGTCAAAGG
[49 nt withheld, positions 193-241]
T
[91 nt withheld, positions 243-333]
G
[124 nt withheld, positions 335-458]
CGCGCCATTCGCCATTCAGGCTGCGCAACTGTTGGGAAGGGCGATCGGTGCGGGCCTCTTCGCTATTACG
CCAGCTGGCGAAAGGGGGATGTGCTGCAAGGCGATTAAGTTGGGTAACGCCAGGGTTTTCCCAGTCACGA
CGTTGTAAAACGACGGCCAGTGAATTGTAATACGACTCACTATAGGGCGAATTGGAGCTCGGTATTCACG
ACAGCAGGCTGAATAATAAAAAAATTAGAAACTATTATTTAACCCTAGAAAGATAATCATATTGTGACGT
ACGTTAAAGATAATCATGCGTAAAATTGACGCATGTGTTTTATCGGTCTGTATATCGAGGTTTATTTATT
AATTTGAATAGATATTAAGTTTTATTATATTTACACTTACATACTAATAATAAATTCAACAAACAATTTA
TTTATGTTTATTTATTTATTAAAAAAAAACAAAAACTCAAAATTTCTTCTATAAAGTAACAAAACTTTTA
AACATTCTCTCTTTTACAAAAATAAACTTATTTTGTACTTTAAAAACAGTCATGTTGTATTATAAAATAA
GTAATTAGCTTAACCTATACATAATAGAAACAAATTATACTTATTAGTCAGTCAGAAACAACTTTGGCAC
ATATCAATATTATGCTCTCGTTAATTAACTCGAGGGATCCAAGCTGGCCGCACGTCTCCCTATCAGTGAT
AGAGAAGTCGACACGTCTCGAGCTCCCTATCAGTGATAGAGAAGGTACGTCTAGAACGTCTCCCTATCAG
TGATAGAGAAGTCGACACGTCTCGAGCTCCCTATCAGTGATAGAGAAGGTACGTCTAGAACGTCTCCCTA
TCAGTGATAGAGAAGTCGACACGTCTCGAGCTCCCTATCAGTGATAGAGAAGGTACGTCTAGAACGTCTC
CCTATCAGTGATAGAGAAGTCGACACGTCTCGAGCTCCCTATCAGTGATAGAGAAGGTACCCCCTATATA
AGCAGAGCTCGTTTAGTGAACCGTCAGATCGCCTGGAGACGCCATCCACGCTGTTTTGACCTCCATAGAA
GACACCGGGACCGATCCAGCCTCCGCGGTGGCGGCCATCACAAGTTTGTACAAAAAAGCTGAACGAGAAA
CGTAAAATGATATAAATATCAATATATTAAATTAGATTTTGCATAAAAAACAGACTACATAATACTGTAA
AACACAACATATCCAGTCACTATGGCGGCCGCATTAGGCACCCCAGGCTTTACACTTTATGCTTCCGGCT
CGTATAATGTGTGGATTTTGAGTTAGGATCCGTCGAGATTTTCAGGAGCTAAGGAAGCTAAAATGGAGAA
AAAAATCACTGGATATACCACCGTTGATATATCCCAATGGCATCGTAAAGAACATTTTGAGGCATTTCAG
TCAGTTGCTCAATGTACCTATAACCAGACCGTTCAGCTGGATATTACGGCCTTTTTAAAGACCGTAAAGA
AAAATAAGCACAAGTTTTATCCGGCCTTTATTCACATTCTTGCCCGCCTGATGAATGCTCATCCGGAATT
CCGTATGGCAATGAAAGACGGTGAGCTGGTGATATGGGATAGTGTTCACCCTTGTTACACCGTTTTCCAT
GAGCAAACTGAAACGTTTTCATCGCTCTGGAGTGAATACCACGACGATTTCCGGCAGTTTCTACACATAT
ATTCGCAAGATGTGGCGTGTTACGGTGAAAACCTGGCCTATTTCCCTAAAGGGTTTATTGAGAATATGTT
TTTCGTCTCAGCCAATCCCTGGGTGAGTTTCACCAGTTTTGATTTAAACGTGGCCAATATGGACAACTTC
TTCGCCCCCGTTTTCACCATGGGCAAATATTATACGCAAGGCGACAAGGTGCTGATGCCGCTGGCGATTC
AGGTTCATCATGCCGTTTGTGATGGCTTCCATGTCGGCAGAATGCTTAATGAATTACAACAGTACTGCGA
TGAGTGGCAGGGCGGGGCGTAAACGCGTGGATCCGGCTTACTAAAAGCCAGATAACAGTATGCGTATTTG
CGCGCTGATTTTTGCGGTATAAGAATATATACTGATATGTATACCCGAAGTATGTCAAAAAGAGGTATGC
TATGAAGCAGCGTATTACAGTGACAGTTGACAGCGACAGCTATCAGTTGCTCAAGGCATATATGATGTCA
ATATCTCCGGTCTGGTAAGCACAACCATGCAGAATGAAGCCCGTCGTCTGCGTGCCGAACGCTGGAAAGC
GGAAAATCAGGAAGGGATGGCTGAGGTCGCCCGGTTTATTGAAATGAACGGCTCTTTTGCTGACGAGAAC
AGGGGCTGGTGAAATGCAGTTTAAGGTTTACACCTATAAAAGAGAGAGCCGTTATCGTCTGTTTGTGGAT
GTACAGAGTGATATTATTGACACGCCCGGGCGACGGATGGTGATCCCCCTGGCCAGTGCACGTCTGCTGT
CAGATAAAGTCTCCCGTGAACTTTACCCGGTGGTGCATATCGGGGATGAAAGCTGGCGCATGATGACCAC
CGATATGGCCAGTGTGCCGGTCTCCGTTATCGGGGAAGAAGTGGCTGATCTCAGCCACCGCGAAAATGAC
ATCAAAAACGCCATTAACCTGATGTTCTGGGGAATATAAATGTCAGGCTCCCTTATACACAGCCAGTCTG
CAGGTCGACCATAGTGACTGGATATGTTGTGTTTTACAGTATTATGTAGTCTGTTTTTTATGCAAAATCT
AATTTAATATATTGATATTTATATCATTTTACGTTTCTCGTTCAGCTTTCTTGTACAAAGTGGTGATCTA
GCTAAAACGCGGCCTCGAATCGAATTCCGCCCCCCCCCCTCTCCCTCCCCCCCCCCTAACGTTACTGGCC
GAAGCCGCTTGGAATAAGGCCGGTGTGCGTTTGTCTATATGTTATTTTCCACCATATTGCCGTCTTTTGG
CAATGTGAGGGCCCGGAAACCTGGCCCTGTCTTCTTGACGAGCATTCCTAGGGGTCTTTCCCCTCTCGCC
AAAGGAATGCAAGGTCTGTTGAATGTCGTGAAGGAAGCAGTTCCTCTGGAAGCTTCTTGAAGACAAACAA
CGTCTGTAGCGACCCTTTGCAGGCAGCGGAACCCCCCACCTGGCGACAGGTGCCTCTGCGGCCAAAAGCC
ACGTGTATAAGATACACCTGCAAAGGCGGCACAACCCCAGTGCCACGTTGTGAGTTGGATAGTTGTGGAA
AGAGTCAAATGGCTCTCCTCAAGCGTATTCAACAAGGGGCTGAAGGATGCCCAGAAGGTACCCCATTGTA
TGGGATCTGATCTGGGGCCTCGGTGCACATGCTTTACATGTGTTTAGTCGAGGTTAAAAAACGTCTAGGC
CCCCCGAACCACGGGGACGTGGTTTTCCTTTGAAAAACACGATGATAATATGGCCACAACCATGGTGAGC
AAGGGCGAGGAGGATAACATGGCCATCATCAAGGAGTTCATGCGCTTCAAGGTGCACATGGAGGGCTCCG
TGAACGGCCACGAGTTCGAGATCGAGGGCGAGGGCGAGGGCCGCCCCTACGAGGGCACCCAGACCGCCAA
GCTGAAGGTGACCAAGGGTGGCCCCCTGCCCTTCGCCTGGGACATCCTGTCCCCTCAGTTCATGTACGGC
TCCAAGGCCTACGTGAAGCACCCCGCCGACATCCCCGACTACTTGAAGCTGTCCTTCCCCGAGGGCTTCA
AGTGGGAGCGCGTGATGAACTTCGAGGACGGCGGCGTGGTGACCGTGACCCAGGACTCCTCCCTGCAGGA
CGGCGAGTTCATCTACAAGGTGAAGCTGCGCGGCACCAACTTCCCCTCCGACGGCCCCGTAATGCAGAAG
AAGACCATGGGCTGGGAGGCCTCCTCCGAGCGGATGTACCCCGAGGACGGCGCCCTGAAGGGCGAGATCA
AGCAGAGGCTGAAGCTGAAGGACGGCGGCCACTACGACGCTGAGGTCAAGACCACCTACAAGGCCAAGAA
GCCCGTGCAGCTGCCCGGCGCCTACAACGTCAACATCAAGTTGGACATCACCTCCCACAACGAGGACTAC
ACCATCGTGGAACAGTACGAACGCGCCGAGGGCCGCCACTCCACCGGCGGCATGGACGAGCTGTACAAGT
AAAGCGGCCGCGATCTTTTTCCCTCTGCCAAAAATTATGGGGACATCATGAAGCCCCTTGAGCATCTGAC
TTCTGGCTAATAAAGGAAATTTATTTTCATTGCAATAGTGTGTTGGAATTTTTTGTGTCTCTCACTCGGA
AGGACATATGGGAGGGCAAATCATTTAAAACATCAGAATGAGTATTTGGTTTAGAGTTTGGCAACATATG
CCATATGCTGGCTGCCATGAACAAAGGTGGCTATAAAGAGGTCATCAGTATATGAAACAGCCCCCTGCTG
TCCATTCCTTATTCCATAGAAAAGCCTTGACTTGAGGTTAGATTTTTTTTATATTTTGTTTTGTGTTATT
TTTTTCTTTAACATCCCTAAAATTTTCCTTACATGTTTTACTAGCCAGATTTTTCCTCCTCTCCTGACTA
CTCCCAGTCATAGCTGTCCCTCTTCTCTTATGAAGATCCCTCGACCTGCAGGAATTCGATTACTTAAGCC
TAGGATCCAGATCTGTACATTCGAATCGATGAATTCGTTAACCATGGAAGCTTCTGCAGCGGCCGCACTA
GAGGTACCCGTTACATAACTTACGGTAAATGGCCCGCCTGGCTGACCGCCCAACGACCCCCGCCCATTGA
CGTCAATAGTAACGCCAATAGGGACTTTCCATTGACGTCAATGGGTGGAGTATTTACGGTAAACTGCCCA
CTTGGCAGTACATCAAGTGTATCATATGCCAAGTACGCCCCCTATTGACGTCAATGACGGTAAATGGCCC
GCCTGGCATTGTGCCCAGTACATGACCTTATGGGACTTTCCTACTTGGCAGTACATCTACGTATTAGTCA
TCGCTATTACCATGGTCGAGGTGAGCCCCACGTTCTGCTTCACTCTCCCCATCTCCCCCCCCTCCCCACC
CCCAATTTTGTATTTATTTATTTTTTAATTATTTTGTGCAGCGATGGGGGCGGGGGGGGGGGGGGGGCGC
GCGCCAGGCGGGGCGGGGCGGGGCGAGGGGCGGGGCGGGGCGAGGCGGAGAGGTGCGGCGGCAGCCAATC
AGAGCGGCGCGCTCCGAAAGTTTCCTTTTATGGCGAGGCGGCGGCGGCGGCGGCCCTATAAAAAGCGAAG
CGCGCGGCGGGCGGGAGTCGCTGCGACGCTGCCTTCGCCCCGTGCCCCGCTCCGCCGCCGCCTCGCGCCG
CCCGCCCCGGCTCTGACTGACCGCGTTACTCCCACAGGTGAGCGGGCGGGACGGCCCTTCTCCTCCGGGC
TGTAATTAGCTGAGCAAGAGGTAAGGGTTTAAGGGATGGTTGGTTGGTGGGGTATTAATGTTTAATTACC
TGGAGCACCTGCCTGAAATCACTTTTTTTCAGGTTGGACCGGTGCCACCATGGACTATAAGGACCACGAC
GGAGACTACAAGGATCATGATATTGATTACAAAGACGATGACGATAAGATGGCCCCAAAGAAGAAGCGGA
AGGTCGGTATCCACGGAGTCCCAGCAGCCGACAAGAAGTACAGCATCGGCCTGGACATCGGCACCAACTC
TGTGGGCTGGGCCGTGATCACCGACGAGTACAAGGTGCCCAGCAAGAAATTCAAGGTGCTGGGCAACACC
GACCGGCACAGCATCAAGAAGAACCTGATCGGAGCCCTGCTGTTCGACAGCGGCGAAACAGCCGAGGCCA
CCCGGCTGAAGAGAACCGCCAGAAGAAGATACACCAGACGGAAGAACCGGATCTGCTATCTGCAAGAGAT
CTTCAGCAACGAGATGGCCAAGGTGGACGACAGCTTCTTCCACAGACTGGAAGAGTCCTTCCTGGTGGAA
GAGGATAAGAAGCACGAGCGGCACCCCATCTTCGGCAACATCGTGGACGAGGTGGCCTACCACGAGAAGT
ACCCCACCATCTACCACCTGAGAAAGAAACTGGTGGACAGCACCGACAAGGCCGACCTGCGGCTGATCTA
TCTGGCCCTGGCCCACATGATCAAGTTCCGGGGCCACTTCCTGATCGAGGGCGACCTGAACCCCGACAAC
AGCGACGTGGACAAGCTGTTCATCCAGCTGGTGCAGACCTACAACCAGCTGTTCGAGGAAAACCCCATCA
ACGCCAGCGGCGTGGACGCCAAGGCCATCCTGTCTGCCAGACTGAGCAAGAGCAGACGGCTGGAAAATCT
GATCGCCCAGCTGCCCGGCGAGAAGAAGAATGGCCTGTTCGGAAACCTGATTGCCCTGAGCCTGGGCCTG
ACCCCCAACTTCAAGAGCAACTTCGACCTGGCCGAGGATGCCAAACTGCAGCTGAGCAAGGACACCTACG
ACGACGACCTGGACAACCTGCTGGCCCAGATCGGCGACCAGTACGCCGACCTGTTTCTGGCCGCCAAGAA
CCTGTCCGACGCCATCCTGCTGAGCGACATCCTGAGAGTGAACACCGAGATCACCAAGGCCCCCCTGAGC
GCCTCTATGATCAAGAGATACGACGAGCACCACCAGGACCTGACCCTGCTGAAAGCTCTCGTGCGGCAGC
AGCTGCCTGAGAAGTACAAAGAGATTTTCTTCGACCAGAGCAAGAACGGCTACGCCGGCTACATTGACGG
CGGAGCCAGCCAGGAAGAGTTCTACAAGTTCATCAAGCCCATCCTGGAAAAGATGGACGGCACCGAGGAA
CTGCTCGTGAAGCTGAACAGAGAGGACCTGCTGCGGAAGCAGCGGACCTTCGACAACGGCAGCATCCCCC
ACCAGATCCACCTGGGAGAGCTGCACGCCATTCTGCGGCGGCAGGAAGATTTTTACCCATTCCTGAAGGA
CAACCGGGAAAAGATCGAGAAGATCCTGACCTTCCGCATCCCCTACTACGTGGGCCCTCTGGCCAGGGGA
AACAGCAGATTCGCCTGGATGACCAGAAAGAGCGAGGAAACCATCACCCCCTGGAACTTCGAGGAAGTGG
TGGACAAGGGCGCTTCCGCCCAGAGCTTCATCGAGCGGATGACCAACTTCGATAAGAACCTGCCCAACGA
GAAGGTGCTGCCCAAGCACAGCCTGCTGTACGAGTACTTCACCGTGTATAACGAGCTGACCAAAGTGAAA
TACGTGACCGAGGGAATGAGAAAGCCCGCCTTCCTGAGCGGCGAGCAGAAAAAGGCCATCGTGGACCTGC
TGTTCAAGACCAACCGGAAAGTGACCGTGAAGCAGCTGAAAGAGGACTACTTCAAGAAAATCGAGTGCTT
CGACTCCGTGGAAATCTCCGGCGTGGAAGATCGGTTCAACGCCTCCCTGGGCACATACCACGATCTGCTG
AAAATTATCAAGGACAAGGACTTCCTGGACAATGAGGAAAACGAGGACATTCTGGAAGATATCGTGCTGA
CCCTGACACTGTTTGAGGACAGAGAGATGATCGAGGAACGGCTGAAAACCTATGCCCACCTGTTCGACGA
CAAAGTGATGAAGCAGCTGAAGCGGCGGAGATACACCGGCTGGGGCAGGCTGAGCCGGAAGCTGATCAAC
GGCATCCGGGACAAGCAGTCCGGCAAGACAATCCTGGATTTCCTGAAGTCCGACGGCTTCGCCAACAGAA
ACTTCATGCAGCTGATCCACGACGACAGCCTGACCTTTAAAGAGGACATCCAGAAAGCCCAGGTGTCCGG
CCAGGGCGATAGCCTGCACGAGCACATTGCCAATCTGGCCGGCAGCCCCGCCATTAAGAAGGGCATCCTG
CAGACAGTGAAGGTGGTGGACGAGCTCGTGAAAGTGATGGGCCGGCACAAGCCCGAGAACATCGTGATCG
AAATGGCCAGAGAGAACCAGACCACCCAGAAGGGACAGAAGAACAGCCGCGAGAGAATGAAGCGGATCGA
AGAGGGCATCAAAGAGCTGGGCAGCCAGATCCTGAAAGAACACCCCGTGGAAAACACCCAGCTGCAGAAC
GAGAAGCTGTACCTGTACTACCTGCAGAATGGGCGGGATATGTACGTGGACCAGGAACTGGACATCAACC
GGCTGTCCGACTACGATGTGGACCATATCGTGCCTCAGAGCTTTCTGAAGGACGACTCCATCGACAACAA
GGTGCTGACCAGAAGCGACAAGAACCGGGGCAAGAGCGACAACGTGCCCTCCGAAGAGGTCGTGAAGAAG
ATGAAGAACTACTGGCGGCAGCTGCTGAACGCCAAGCTGATTACCCAGAGAAAGTTCGACAATCTGACCA
AGGCCGAGAGAGGCGGCCTGAGCGAACTGGATAAGGCCGGCTTCATCAAGAGACAGCTGGTGGAAACCCG
GCAGATCACAAAGCACGTGGCACAGATCCTGGACTCCCGGATGAACACTAAGTACGACGAGAATGACAAG
CTGATCCGGGAAGTGAAAGTGATCACCCTGAAGTCCAAGCTGGTGTCCGATTTCCGGAAGGATTTCCAGT
TTTACAAAGTGCGCGAGATCAACAACTACCACCACGCCCACGACGCCTACCTGAACGCCGTCGTGGGAAC
CGCCCTGATCAAAAAGTACCCTAAGCTGGAAAGCGAGTTCGTGTACGGCGACTACAAGGTGTACGACGTG
CGGAAGATGATCGCCAAGAGCGAGCAGGAAATCGGCAAGGCTACCGCCAAGTACTTCTTCTACAGCAACA
TCATGAACTTTTTCAAGACCGAGATTACCCTGGCCAACGGCGAGATCCGGAAGCGGCCTCTGATCGAGAC
AAACGGCGAAACCGGGGAGATCGTGTGGGATAAGGGCCGGGATTTTGCCACCGTGCGGAAAGTGCTGAGC
ATGCCCCAAGTGAATATCGTGAAAAAGACCGAGGTGCAGACAGGCGGCTTCAGCAAAGAGTCTATCCTGC
CCAAGAGGAACAGCGATAAGCTGATCGCCAGAAAGAAGGACTGGGACCCTAAGAAGTACGGCGGCTTCGA
CAGCCCCACCGTGGCCTATTCTGTGCTGGTGGTGGCCAAAGTGGAAAAGGGCAAGTCCAAGAAACTGAAG
AGTGTGAAAGAGCTGCTGGGGATCACCATCATGGAAAGAAGCAGCTTCGAGAAGAATCCCATCGACTTTC
TGGAAGCCAAGGGCTACAAAGAAGTGAAAAAGGACCTGATCATCAAGCTGCCTAAGTACTCCCTGTTCGA
GCTGGAAAACGGCCGGAAGAGAATGCTGGCCTCTGCCGGCGAACTGCAGAAGGGAAACGAACTGGCCCTG
CCCTCCAAATATGTGAACTTCCTGTACCTGGCCAGCCACTATGAGAAGCTGAAGGGCTCCCCCGAGGATA
ATGAGCAGAAACAGCTGTTTGTGGAACAGCACAAGCACTACCTGGACGAGATCATCGAGCAGATCAGCGA
GTTCTCCAAGAGAGTGATCCTGGCCGACGCTAATCTGGACAAAGTGCTGTCCGCCTACAACAAGCACCGG
GATAAGCCCATCAGAGAGCAGGCCGAGAATATCATCCACCTGTTTACCCTGACCAATCTGGGAGCCCCTG
CCGCCTTCAAGTACTTTGACACCACCATCGACCGGAAGAGGTACACCAGCACCAAAGAGGTGCTGGACGC
CACCCTGATCCACCAGAGCATCACCGGCCTGTACGAGACACGGATCGACCTGTCTCAGCTGGGAGGCGAC
AAAAGGCCGGCGGCCACGAAAAAGGCCGGCCAGGCAAAAAAGAAAAAGTAAGAATTCCTAGAGCTCGCTG
ATCAGCCTCGACTGTGCCTTCTAGTTGCCAGCCATCTGTTGTTTGCCCCTCCCCCGTGCCTTCCTTGACC
CTGGAAGGTGCCACTCCCACTGTCCTTTCCTAATAAAATGAGGAAATTGCATCGCATTGTCTGAGTAGGT
GTCATTCTATTCTGGGGGGTGGGGTGGGGCAGGACAGCAAGGGGGAGGATTGGGAAGAGAATAGCAGGCA
TGCTGGGGAGCGGCCGCACTAGTCTAGTCTAGAGCGATCGCCCGGGTTTAAACGCTAGCCAACAAGCTCG
TCATCGCTTTGCAGAAGAGCAGAGAGGATATGCTCATCGTCTAAAGAACTACCCATTTTATTATATATTA
GTCACGATATCTATAACAAGAAAATATATATATAATAAGTTATCACGTAAGTAGAACATGAAATAACAAT
ATAATTATCGTATGAGTTAAATCTTAAAAGTCACGTAAAAGATAATCATGCGTCATTTTGACTCACGCGG
TCGTTATAGTTCAAAATCAGTGACACTTACCGCATTGACAAGCACGCCTCACGGGAGCTCCAAGCGGCGA
CTGAGATGTCCTAAATGCACAGCGACGGATTCGCGCTATTTAGAAAGAGAGAGCAATATTTCAAGAATGC
ATGCGTCAATTTTACGCAGACTATCTTTCTAGGGTTAAAAAAGATTTGCGCTTTACTCGACCTAAACTTT
AAACACGTCATAGAATCTTCGTTTGACAAAAACCACATTGTGGCCAAGCTGTGTGACGCGACGCGCGCTA
AAGAATGGCAAACCAAGTCGCGCGAGGTACCCAGCTTTTGTTCCCTTTAGTGAGGGTTAATTCCGAGCTT
GGCGTAATCATGGTCATAGCTGTTTCCTGTGTGAAATTGTTATCCGCTCACAATTCCACACAACATACGA
GCCGGAAGCATAAAGTGTAAAGCCTGGGGTGCCTAATGAGTGAGCTAACTCACATTAATTGCGTTGCGCT
CACTGCCCGCTTTCCAGTCGGGAAACCTGTCGTGCCAGCTGCATTAATGAATCGGCCAACGCGCGGGGAG
AGGCGGTTTGCGTATTGGGCGCTCTTCCGCTTCCTCGCTCACTGACTCGCTGCGCTCGGTCGTTCGGCTG
CGGCGAGCGGTATCAGCTCACTCAAAGGCGGTAATACGGTTATCCACAGAATCAGGGGATAACGCAGGAA
AGAACATGTGAGCAAAAGGCCAGCAAAAGGCCAGGAACCGTAAAAAGGCCGCGTTGCTGGCGTTTTTCCA
TAGGCTCCGCCCCCCTGACGAGCATCACAAAAATCGACGCTCAAGTCAGAGGTGGCGAAACCCGACAGGA
CTATAAAGATACCAGGCGTTTCCCCCTGGAAGCTCCCTCGTGCGCTCTCCTGTTCCGACCCTGCCGCTTA
CCGGATACCTGTCCGCCTTTCTCCCTTCGGGAAGCGTGGCGCTTTCTCATAGCTCACGCTGTAGGTATCT
CAGTTCGGTGTAGGTCGTTCGCTCCAAGCTGGGCTGTGTGCACGAACCCCCCGTTCAGCCCGACCGCTGC
GCCTTATCCGGTAACTATCGTCTTGAGTCCAACCCGGTAAGACACGACTTATCGCCACTGGCAGCAGCCA
CTGGTAACAGGATTAGCAGAGCGAGGTATGTAGGCGGTGCTACAGAGTTCTTGAAGTGGTGGCCTAACTA
CGGCTACACTAGAAGGACAGTATTTGGTATCTGCGCTCTGCTGAAGCCAGTTACCTTCGGAAAAAGAGTT
GGTAGCTCTTGATCCGGCAAACAAACCACCGCTGGTAGCGGTGGTTTTTTTGTTTGCAAGCAGCAGATTA
CGCGCAGAAAAAAAGGATCTCAAGAAGATCCTTTGATCTTTTCTACGGGGTCTGACGCTCAGTGGAACGA
AAACTCACGTTAAGGGATTTTGGTCATGAGATTATCAAAAAGGATCTTCACCTAGATCCTTTTAAATTAA
AAATGAAGTTTTAAATCAATCTAAAGTATATATGAGTAAACTTGGTCTGACAGTTACCAATGCTTAATCA
GTGAGGCACCTATCTCAGCGATCTGTCTATTTCGTTCATCCATAGTTGCCTGACTCCCCGTCGTGTAGAT
AACTACGATACGGGAGGGCTTACCATCTGGCCCCAGTGCTGCAATGATACCGCGAGACCCACGCTCACCG
GCTCCAGATTTATCAGCAATAAACCAGCCAGCCGGAAGGGCCGAGCGCAGAAGTGGTCCTGCAACTTTAT
CCGCCTCCATCCAGTCTATTAATTGTTGCCGGGAAGCTAGAGTAAGTAGTTCGCCAGTTAATAGTTTGCG
CAACGTTGTTGCCATTGCTACAGGCATCGTGGTGTCACGCTCGTCGTTTGGTATGGCTTCATTCAGCTCC
GGTTCCCAACGATCAAGGCGAGTTACATGATCCCCCATGTTGTGCAAAAAAGCGGTTAGCTCCTTCGGTC
CTCCGATCGTTGTCAGAAGTAAGTTGGCCGCAGTGTTATCACTCATGGTTATGGCAGCACTGCATAATTC
TCTTACTGTCATGCCATCCGTAAGATGCTTTTCTGTGACTGGTGAGTACTCAACCAAGTCATTCTGAGAA
TAGTGTATGCGGCGACCGAGTTGCTCTTGCCCGGCGTCAATACGGGATAATACCGCGCCACATAGCAGAA
CTTTAAAAGTGCTCATCATTGGAAAACGTTCTTCGGGGCGAAAACTCTCAAGGATCTTACCGCTGTTGAG
ATCCAGTTCGATGTAACCCACTCGTGCACCCAACTGATCTTCAGCATCTTTTACTTTCACCAGCGTTTCT
GGGTGAGCAAAAACAGGAAGGCAAAATGCCGCAAAAAAGGGAATAAGGGCGACACGGAAATGTTGAATAC
TCATACTCTTCCTTTTTCAATATTATTGAAGCATTTATCAGGGTTATTGTCTCATGAGCGGATACATATT
TGAATGTATTTAGAAAAATAAACAAATAGGGGTTCCGCGCACATTTCCCCGAAAAGTGCCACCTG
