Features (pLannotate 1.2.2; 38 found; start..end, strand, type, name):
     28..456     -  rep_origin     f1 ori (sequence partly withheld): f1 bacteriophage origin of replication; arrow indicates direction of (+) strand synthesis
    461..618     -  CDS            lacZα (fragment): LacZα fragment of β-galactosidase; lacZ fragment
    621..639     +  promoter       T7 promoter: promoter for bacteriophage T7 RNA polymerase
   1139..1159    +  promoter       tight TRE promoter (fragment): Tet-responsive promoter PTight, consisting of seven tet operator sequences followed by the minimal CMV promoter
   1176..1196    +  promoter       tight TRE promoter (fragment): Tet-responsive promoter PTight, consisting of seven tet operator sequences followed by the minimal CMV promoter
   1213..1233    +  promoter       tight TRE promoter (fragment): Tet-responsive promoter PTight, consisting of seven tet operator sequences followed by the minimal CMV promoter
   1250..1270    +  promoter       tight TRE promoter (fragment): Tet-responsive promoter PTight, consisting of seven tet operator sequences followed by the minimal CMV promoter
   1287..1307    +  promoter       tight TRE promoter (fragment): Tet-responsive promoter PTight, consisting of seven tet operator sequences followed by the minimal CMV promoter
   1324..1344    +  promoter       tight TRE promoter (fragment): Tet-responsive promoter PTight, consisting of seven tet operator sequences followed by the minimal CMV promoter
   1361..1381    +  promoter       tight TRE promoter (fragment): Tet-responsive promoter PTight, consisting of seven tet operator sequences followed by the minimal CMV promoter
   1398..1418    +  promoter       tight TRE promoter (fragment): Tet-responsive promoter PTight, consisting of seven tet operator sequences followed by the minimal CMV promoter
   1426..1471    +  promoter       TRE3GV promoter (fragment): 3rd-generation Tet-responsive promoter that can be activated by binding of Tet-On® 3G, optimized for retroviral and lentiviral vectors
   1543..1667    +  protein_bind   attR1: mutant version of attR; recombination site for the Gateway® LR reaction LR Clonase™
   1692..1722    +  promoter       lac UV5 promoter: E. coli lac promoter with an "up" mutation
   1746..1775    +  promoter       cat promoter (fragment): promoter of the E. coli cat gene encoding chloramphenicol acetyltransferase
   1776..2435    +  CDS            CmR: chloramphenicol acetyltransferase; cat; confers resistance to chloramphenicol
   2614..2772    +  CDS            ccdA (fragment): CCDA_ECO57 - Also known as H, letA. Experimental evidence at protein level: Swiss-Prot protein existence level 1. Antitoxin component of a type II toxin-antitoxin (TA) system which inhibits the post-segregational killing (PSK) of plasmid-free cells, also referred to as a plasmid addiction system. Binds to and blocks the activity of CcdB; will also remove bound CcdB protein from the CcdB-GyrA complex by forming a CcdA-CcdB complex, a process termed rejuvenation. Functions as a transcriptional corepressor for the ccdAB operon, repression also requires CcdB (By similarity). From Escherichia coli
   2777..3079    +  CDS            ccdB: CCDB_ECOLI - Also known as G, letB, letD. Experimental evidence at protein level: Swiss-Prot protein existence level 1. Toxic component of a type II toxin-antitoxin (TA) system, functioning in plasmid maintainence. Responsible for the post- segregational killing (PSK) of plasmid-free cells, also referred to as a plasmid addiction system. Half-life of over 2 hours. Cell killing by CcdB is accompanied by filamentation, defects in chromosome and plasmid segregation, defects in cell division, formation of anucleate cells, decreased DNA synthesis and plasmid loss. Interferes with the activity of DN
   3123..3247    -  protein_bind   attR2: mutant version of attR; recombination site for the Gateway® LR reaction LR Clonase™
   3400..3862    +  misc_feature   IRES: internal ribosome entry site (IRES) of the encephalomyocarditis virus (EMCV)
   3876..4583    +  CDS            mCherry: mCherry is a basic (constitutively fluorescent) red fluorescent protein published in 2004, derived from Discosoma sp.. It is reported to be a very rapidly-maturing monomer with low acid sensitivity.
   4663..4718    +  polyA_signal   β-globin poly(A) signal: rabbit β-globin polyadenylation signal (Gil and Proudfoot, 1987)
   5155..5440    +  enhancer       CMV enhancer: human cytomegalovirus immediate early enhancer; contains an 18-bp deletion relative to the standard CMV enhancer
   5442..5719    +  promoter       chicken β-actin promoter: No description available
   5720..5947    +  intron         hybrid intron: hybrid between chicken β-actin (CBA) and minute virus of mice (MMV) introns (Gray et al., 2011)
   6085..7686    +  CDS            Cas9(N): N-terminal portion of Streptococcus pyogenes Cas9 (Zetsche et al., 2015)
   7687..10185   +  CDS            Cas9(C): C-terminal portion of Streptococcus pyogenes Cas9 (Zetsche et al., 2015)
  10186..10233   +  CDS            nucleoplasmin NLS: bipartite nuclear localization signal from nucleoplasmin
  10267..10378   +  polyA_signal   bGH poly(A) signal: bovine growth hormone polyadenylation signal
  10920..11051   +  CDS            FP (fragment): FP25_NPVAC - Experimental evidence at protein level: Swiss-Prot protein existence level 1. From Autographa californica nuclear polyhedrosis virus (AcMNPV).
  11068..11086   -  promoter       T3 promoter: promoter for bacteriophage T3 RNA polymerase
  11129..11151   -  protein_bind   lac operator (fragment): The lac repressor binds to the lac operator to inhibit transcription in E. coli. This inhibition can be relieved by adding lactose or isopropyl-β-D-thiogalactopyranoside (IPTG). lac repressor encoded by lacI
  11155..11185   -  promoter       lac promoter: promoter for the E. coli lac operon
  11200..11221   -  protein_bind   CAP binding site: CAP binding activates transcription in the presence of cAMP. E. coli catabolite activator protein
  11234..11326   -  CDS            lacI (fragment): lac repressor; lacI; The lac repressor binds to the lac operator to inhibit transcription in E. coli. This inhibition can be relieved by adding lactose or isopropyl-β-D-thiogalactopyranoside (IPTG).
  11509..12097   -  rep_origin     ori: high-copy-number ColE1/pMB1/pBR322/pUC origin of replication
  12268..13128   -  CDS            AmpR: β-lactamase; bla; confers resistance to ampicillin, carbenicillin, and related antibiotics
  13129..13233   -  promoter       AmpR promoter: bla
>Addgene plasmid #120352 | PB-TAC-Cas9 | addgene full sequence | sequence record 237238 | Addgene NGS Result
AAATTGTAAGCGTTAATATTTTGTTAAAATTCGCGTTAAATTTTTGTTAAATCAGCTCATTTTTTAACCA
ATAGGCCGAAATCGGCAAAATCCCTTATAAATCAAAAGAATAGACCGAGATAGGGT
[37 nt withheld, positions 127-163]
AAAGAACGTGGACTCCAACGTCAAAGG
[49 nt withheld, positions 191-239]
T
[91 nt withheld, positions 241-331]
G
[124 nt withheld, positions 333-456]
CCCATTCGCCATTCAGGCTGCGCAACTGTTGGGAAGGGCGATCGGTGCGGGCCTCTTCGCTATTACGCCA
GCTGGCGAAAGGGGGATGTGCTGCAAGGCGATTAAGTTGGGTAACGCCAGGGTTTTCCCAGTCACGACGT
TGTAAAACGACGGCCAGTGAATTGTAATACGACTCACTATAGGGCGAATTGGAGCTCGGTATTCACGACA
GCAGGCTGAATAATAAAAAAATTAGAAACTATTATTTAACCCTAGAAAGATAATCATATTGTGACGTACG
TTAAAGATAATCATGCGTAAAATTGACGCATGTGTTTTATCGGTCTGTATATCGAGGTTTATTTATTAAT
TTGAATAGATATTAAGTTTTATTATATTTACACTTACATACTAATAATAAATTCAACAAACAATTTATTT
ATGTTTATTTATTTATTAAAAAAAAACAAAAACTCAAAATTTCTTCTATAAAGTAACAAAACTTTTAAAC
ATTCTCTCTTTTACAAAAATAAACTTATTTTGTACTTTAAAAACAGTCATGTTGTATTATAAAATAAGTA
ATTAGCTTAACCTATACATAATAGAAACAAATTATACTTATTAGTCAGTCAGAAACAACTTTGGCACATA
TCAATATTATGCTCTCGTTAATTAACTCGAGGGATCCAAGCTGGCCGCACGTCTCCCTATCAGTGATAGA
GAAGTCGACACGTCTCGAGCTCCCTATCAGTGATAGAGAAGGTACGTCTAGAACGTCTCCCTATCAGTGA
TAGAGAAGTCGACACGTCTCGAGCTCCCTATCAGTGATAGAGAAGGTACGTCTAGAACGTCTCCCTATCA
GTGATAGAGAAGTCGACACGTCTCGAGCTCCCTATCAGTGATAGAGAAGGTACGTCTAGAACGTCTCCCT
ATCAGTGATAGAGAAGTCGACACGTCTCGAGCTCCCTATCAGTGATAGAGAAGGTACCCCCTATATAAGC
AGAGCTCGTTTAGTGAACCGTCAGATCGCCTGGAGACGCCATCCACGCTGTTTTGACCTCCATAGAAGAC
ACCGGGACCGATCCAGCCTCCGCGGTGGCGGCCATCACAAGTTTGTACAAAAAAGCTGAACGAGAAACGT
AAAATGATATAAATATCAATATATTAAATTAGATTTTGCATAAAAAACAGACTACATAATACTGTAAAAC
ACAACATATCCAGTCACTATGGCGGCCGCATTAGGCACCCCAGGCTTTACACTTTATGCTTCCGGCTCGT
ATAATGTGTGGATTTTGAGTTAGGATCCGTCGAGATTTTCAGGAGCTAAGGAAGCTAAAATGGAGAAAAA
AATCACTGGATATACCACCGTTGATATATCCCAATGGCATCGTAAAGAACATTTTGAGGCATTTCAGTCA
GTTGCTCAATGTACCTATAACCAGACCGTTCAGCTGGATATTACGGCCTTTTTAAAGACCGTAAAGAAAA
ATAAGCACAAGTTTTATCCGGCCTTTATTCACATTCTTGCCCGCCTGATGAATGCTCATCCGGAATTCCG
TATGGCAATGAAAGACGGTGAGCTGGTGATATGGGATAGTGTTCACCCTTGTTACACCGTTTTCCATGAG
CAAACTGAAACGTTTTCATCGCTCTGGAGTGAATACCACGACGATTTCCGGCAGTTTCTACACATATATT
CGCAAGATGTGGCGTGTTACGGTGAAAACCTGGCCTATTTCCCTAAAGGGTTTATTGAGAATATGTTTTT
CGTCTCAGCCAATCCCTGGGTGAGTTTCACCAGTTTTGATTTAAACGTGGCCAATATGGACAACTTCTTC
GCCCCCGTTTTCACCATGGGCAAATATTATACGCAAGGCGACAAGGTGCTGATGCCGCTGGCGATTCAGG
TTCATCATGCCGTTTGTGATGGCTTCCATGTCGGCAGAATGCTTAATGAATTACAACAGTACTGCGATGA
GTGGCAGGGCGGGGCGTAAACGCGTGGATCCGGCTTACTAAAAGCCAGATAACAGTATGCGTATTTGCGC
GCTGATTTTTGCGGTATAAGAATATATACTGATATGTATACCCGAAGTATGTCAAAAAGAGGTATGCTAT
GAAGCAGCGTATTACAGTGACAGTTGACAGCGACAGCTATCAGTTGCTCAAGGCATATATGATGTCAATA
TCTCCGGTCTGGTAAGCACAACCATGCAGAATGAAGCCCGTCGTCTGCGTGCCGAACGCTGGAAAGCGGA
AAATCAGGAAGGGATGGCTGAGGTCGCCCGGTTTATTGAAATGAACGGCTCTTTTGCTGACGAGAACAGG
GGCTGGTGAAATGCAGTTTAAGGTTTACACCTATAAAAGAGAGAGCCGTTATCGTCTGTTTGTGGATGTA
CAGAGTGATATTATTGACACGCCCGGGCGACGGATGGTGATCCCCCTGGCCAGTGCACGTCTGCTGTCAG
ATAAAGTCTCCCGTGAACTTTACCCGGTGGTGCATATCGGGGATGAAAGCTGGCGCATGATGACCACCGA
TATGGCCAGTGTGCCGGTCTCCGTTATCGGGGAAGAAGTGGCTGATCTCAGCCACCGCGAAAATGACATC
AAAAACGCCATTAACCTGATGTTCTGGGGAATATAAATGTCAGGCTCCCTTATACACAGCCAGTCTGCAG
GTCGACCATAGTGACTGGATATGTTGTGTTTTACAGTATTATGTAGTCTGTTTTTTATGCAAAATCTAAT
TTAATATATTGATATTTATATCATTTTACGTTTCTCGTTCAGCTTTCTTGTACAAAGTGGTGATCTAGCT
AAAACGCGGCCTCGAATCGAATTCCGCCCCCCCCCCTCTCCCTCCCCCCCCCCTAACGTTACTGGCCGAA
GCCGCTTGGAATAAGGCCGGTGTGCGTTTGTCTATATGTTATTTTCCACCATATTGCCGTCTTTTGGCAA
TGTGAGGGCCCGGAAACCTGGCCCTGTCTTCTTGACGAGCATTCCTAGGGGTCTTTCCCCTCTCGCCAAA
GGAATGCAAGGTCTGTTGAATGTCGTGAAGGAAGCAGTTCCTCTGGAAGCTTCTTGAAGACAAACAACGT
CTGTAGCGACCCTTTGCAGGCAGCGGAACCCCCCACCTGGCGACAGGTGCCTCTGCGGCCAAAAGCCACG
TGTATAAGATACACCTGCAAAGGCGGCACAACCCCAGTGCCACGTTGTGAGTTGGATAGTTGTGGAAAGA
GTCAAATGGCTCTCCTCAAGCGTATTCAACAAGGGGCTGAAGGATGCCCAGAAGGTACCCCATTGTATGG
GATCTGATCTGGGGCCTCGGTGCACATGCTTTACATGTGTTTAGTCGAGGTTAAAAAAACGTCTAGGCCC
CCCGAACCACGGGGACGTGGTTTTCCTTTGAAAAACACGATGATAATATGGCCACAACCATGGTGAGCAA
GGGCGAGGAGGATAACATGGCCATCATCAAGGAGTTCATGCGCTTCAAGGTGCACATGGAGGGCTCCGTG
AACGGCCACGAGTTCGAGATCGAGGGCGAGGGCGAGGGCCGCCCCTACGAGGGCACCCAGACCGCCAAGC
TGAAGGTGACCAAGGGTGGCCCCCTGCCCTTCGCCTGGGACATCCTGTCCCCTCAGTTCATGTACGGCTC
CAAGGCCTACGTGAAGCACCCCGCCGACATCCCCGACTACTTGAAGCTGTCCTTCCCCGAGGGCTTCAAG
TGGGAGCGCGTGATGAACTTCGAGGACGGCGGCGTGGTGACCGTGACCCAGGACTCCTCCCTGCAGGACG
GCGAGTTCATCTACAAGGTGAAGCTGCGCGGCACCAACTTCCCCTCCGACGGCCCCGTAATGCAGAAGAA
GACCATGGGCTGGGAGGCCTCCTCCGAGCGGATGTACCCCGAGGACGGCGCCCTGAAGGGCGAGATCAAG
CAGAGGCTGAAGCTGAAGGACGGCGGCCACTACGACGCTGAGGTCAAGACCACCTACAAGGCCAAGAAGC
CCGTGCAGCTGCCCGGCGCCTACAACGTCAACATCAAGTTGGACATCACCTCCCACAACGAGGACTACAC
CATCGTGGAACAGTACGAACGCGCCGAGGGCCGCCACTCCACCGGCGGCATGGACGAGCTGTACAAGTAA
AGCGGCCGCGATCTTTTTCCCTCTGCCAAAAATTATGGGGACATCATGAAGCCCCTTGAGCATCTGACTT
CTGGCTAATAAAGGAAATTTATTTTCATTGCAATAGTGTGTTGGAATTTTTTGTGTCTCTCACTCGGAAG
GACATATGGGAGGGCAAATCATTTAAAACATCAGAATGAGTATTTGGTTTAGAGTTTGGCAACATATGCC
CATATGCTGGCTGCCATGAACAAAGGTTGGCTATAAAGAGGTCATCAGTATATGAAACAGCCCCCTGCTG
TCCATTCCTTATTCCATAGAAAAGCCTTGACTTGAGGTTAGATTTTTTTTATATTTTGTTTTGTGTTATT
TTTTTCTTTAACATCCCTAAAATTTTCCTTACATGTTTTACTAGCCAGATTTTTCCTCCTCTCCTGACTA
CTCCCAGTCATAGCTGTCCCTCTTCTCTTATGGAGATCCCTCGACCTGCAGGAATTCGATTACTTAAGCC
TAGGATCCAGATCTGTACATTCGAATCGATGAATTCGTTAACCATGGAAGCTTCTGCAGCGGCCGCACTA
GAGGTACCCGTTACATAACTTACGGTAAATGGCCCGCCTGGCTGACCGCCCAACGACCCCCGCCCATTGA
CGTCAATAGTAACGCCAATAGGGACTTTCCATTGACGTCAATGGGTGGAGTATTTACGGTAAACTGCCCA
CTTGGCAGTACATCAAGTGTATCATATGCCAAGTACGCCCCCTATTGACGTCAATGACGGTAAATGGCCC
GCCTGGCATTGTGCCCAGTACATGACCTTATGGGACTTTCCTACTTGGCAGTACATCTACGTATTAGTCA
TCGCTATTACCATGGTCGAGGTGAGCCCCACGTTCTGCTTCACTCTCCCCATCTCCCCCCCCTCCCCACC
CCCAATTTTGTATTTATTTATTTTTTAATTATTTTGTGCAGCGATGGGGGCGGGGGGGGGGGGGGGGCGC
GCGCCRGGSGGGGSGGGGSGGGGSGRGGGGSGGGGSGGGGCGAGGCGGAGAGGTGCGGCGGCAGCCAATC
AGAGCGGCGCGCTCCGAAAGTTTCCTTTTATGGCGAGGCGGCGGCGGCGGCGGCCCTATAAAAAGCGAAG
CGCGCGGCGGGCGGGAGTCGCTGCGCGCTGCCTTCGCCCCGTGCCCCGCTCCGCCGCCGCCTCGCGCCGC
CCGCCCCGGCTCTGACTGACCGCGTTACTCCCACAGGTGAGCGGGCGGGACGGCCCTTCTCCTCCGGGCT
GTAATTAGCTGAGCAAGAGGTAAGGGTTTAAGGGATGGTTGGTTGGTGGGGTATTAATGTTTAATTACCT
GGAGCACCTGCCTGAAATCACTTTTTTTCAGGTTGGACCGGTGCCACCATGGACTATAAGGACCACGACG
GAGACTACAAGGATCATGATATTGATTACAAAGACGATGACGATAAGATGGCCCCAAAGAAGAAGCGGAA
GGTCGGTATCCACGGAGTCCCAGCAGCCGACAAGAAGTACAGCATCGGCCTGGACATCGGCACCAACTCT
GTGGGCTGGGCCGTGATCACCGACGAGTACAAGGTGCCCAGCAAGAAATTCAAGGTGCTGGGCAACACCG
ACCGGCACAGCATCAAGAAGAACCTGATCGGAGCCCTGCTGTTCGACAGCGGCGAAACAGCCGAGGCCAC
CCGGCTGAAGAGAACCGCCAGAAGAAGATACACCAGACGGAAGAACCGGATCTGCTATCTGCAAGAGATC
TTCAGCAACGAGATGGCCAAGGTGGACGACAGCTTCTTCCACAGACTGGAAGAGTCCTTCCTGGTGGAAG
AGGATAAGAAGCACGAGCGGCACCCCATCTTCGGCAACATCGTGGACGAGGTGGCCTACCACGAGAAGTA
CCCCACCATCTACCACCTGAGAAAGAAACTGGTGGACAGCACCGACAAGGCCGACCTGCGGCTGATCTAT
CTGGCCCTGGCCCACATGATCAAGTTCCGGGGCCACTTCCTGATCGAGGGCGACCTGAACCCCGACAACA
GCGACGTGGACAAGCTGTTCATCCAGCTGGTGCAGACCTACAACCAGCTGTTCGAGGAAAACCCCATCAA
CGCCAGCGGCGTGGACGCCAAGGCCATCCTGTCTGCCAGACTGAGCAAGAGCAGACGGCTGGAAAATCTG
ATCGCCCAGCTGCCCGGCGAGAAGAAGAATGGCCTGTTCGGAAACCTGATTGCCCTGAGCCTGGGCCTGA
CCCCCAACTTCAAGAGCAACTTCGACCTGGCCGAGGATGCCAAACTGCAGCTGAGCAAGGACACCTACGA
CGACGACCTGGACAACCTGCTGGCCCAGATCGGCGACCAGTACGCCGACCTGTTTCTGGCCGCCAAGAAC
CTGTCCGACGCCATCCTGCTGAGCGACATCCTGAGAGTGAACACCGAGATCACCAAGGCCCCCCTGAGCG
CCTCTATGATCAAGAGATACGACGAGCACCACCAGGACCTGACCCTGCTGAAAGCTCTCGTGCGGCAGCA
GCTGCCTGAGAAGTACAAAGAGATTTTCTTCGACCAGAGCAAGAACGGCTACGCCGGCTACATTGACGGC
GGAGCCAGCCAGGAAGAGTTCTACAAGTTCATCAAGCCCATCCTGGAAAAGATGGACGGCACCGAGGAAC
TGCTCGTGAAGCTGAACAGAGAGGACCTGCTGCGGAAGCAGCGGACCTTCGACAACGGCAGCATCCCCCA
CCAGATCCACCTGGGAGAGCTGCACGCCATTCTGCGGCGGCAGGAAGATTTTTACCCATTCCTGAAGGAC
AACCGGGAAAAGATCGAGAAGATCCTGACCTTCCGCATCCCCTACTACGTGGGCCCTCTGGCCAGGGGAA
ACAGCAGATTCGCCTGGATGACCAGAAAGAGCGAGGAAACCATCACCCCCTGGAACTTCGAGGAAGTGGT
GGACAAGGGCGCTTCCGCCCAGAGCTTCATCGAGCGGATGACCAACTTCGATAAGAACCTGCCCAACGAG
AAGGTGCTGCCCAAGCACAGCCTGCTGTACGAGTACTTCACCGTGTATAACGAGCTGACCAAAGTGAAAT
ACGTGACCGAGGGAATGAGAAAGCCCGCCTTCCTGAGCGGCGAGCAGAAAAAGGCCATCGTGGACCTGCT
GTTCAAGACCAACCGGAAAGTGACCGTGAAGCAGCTGAAAGAGGACTACTTCAAGAAAATCGAGTGCTTC
GACTCCGTGGAAATCTCCGGCGTGGAAGATCGGTTCAACGCCTCCCTGGGCACATACCACGATCTGCTGA
AAATTATCAAGGACAAGGACTTCCTGGACAATGAGGAAAACGAGGACATTCTGGAAGATATCGTGCTGAC
CCTGACACTGTTTGAGGACAGAGAGATGATCGAGGAACGGCTGAAAACCTATGCCCACCTGTTCGACGAC
AAAGTGATGAAGCAGCTGAAGCGGCGGAGATACACCGGCTGGGGCAGGCTGAGCCGGAAGCTGATCAACG
GCATCCGGGACAAGCAGTCCGGCAAGACAATCCTGGATTTCCTGAAGTCCGACGGCTTCGCCAACAGAAA
CTTCATGCAGCTGATCCACGACGACAGCCTGACCTTTAAAGAGGACATCCAGAAAGCCCAGGTGTCCGGC
CAGGGCGATAGCCTGCACGAGCACATTGCCAATCTGGCCGGCAGCCCCGCCATTAAGAAGGGCATCCTGC
AGACAGTGAAGGTGGTGGACGAGCTCGTGAAAGTGATGGGCCGGCACAAGCCCGAGAACATCGTGATCGA
AATGGCCAGAGAGAACCAGACCACCCAGAAGGGACAGAAGAACAGCCGCGAGAGAATGAAGCGGATCGAA
GAGGGCATCAAAGAGCTGGGCAGCCAGATCCTGAAAGAACACCCCGTGGAAAACACCCAGCTGCAGAACG
AGAAGCTGTACCTGTACTACCTGCAGAATGGGCGGGATATGTACGTGGACCAGGAACTGGACATCAACCG
GCTGTCCGACTACGATGTGGACCATATCGTGCCTCAGAGCTTTCTGAAGGACGACTCCATCGACAACAAG
GTGCTGACCAGAAGCGACAAGAACCGGGGCAAGAGCGACAACGTGCCCTCCGAAGAGGTCGTGAAGAAGA
TGAAGAACTACTGGCGGCAGCTGCTGAACGCCAAGCTGATTACCCAGAGAAAGTTCGACAATCTGACCAA
GGCCGAGAGAGGCGGCCTGAGCGAACTGGATAAGGCCGGCTTCATCAAGAGACAGCTGGTGGAAACCCGG
CAGATCACAAAGCACGTGGCACAGATCCTGGACTCCCGGATGAACACTAAGTACGACGAGAATGACAAGC
TGATCCGGGAAGTGAAAGTGATCACCCTGAAGTCCAAGCTGGTGTCCGATTTCCGGAAGGATTTCCAGTT
TTACAAAGTGCGCGAGATCAACAACTACCACCACGCCCACGACGCCTACCTGAACGCCGTCGTGGGAACC
GCCCTGATCAAAAAGTACCCTAAGCTGGAAAGCGAGTTCGTGTACGGCGACTACAAGGTGTACGACGTGC
GGAAGATGATCGCCAAGAGCGAGCAGGAAATCGGCAAGGCTACCGCCAAGTACTTCTTCTACAGCAACAT
CATGAACTTTTTCAAGACCGAGATTACCCTGGCCAACGGCGAGATCCGGAAGCGGCCTCTGATCGAGACA
AACGGCGAAACCGGGGAGATCGTGTGGGATAAGGGCCGGGATTTTGCCACCGTGCGGAAAGTGCTGAGCA
TGCCCCAAGTGAATATCGTGAAAAAGACCGAGGTGCAGACAGGCGGCTTCAGCAAAGAGTCTATCCTGCC
CAAGAGGAACAGCGATAAGCTGATCGCCAGAAAGAAGGACTGGGACCCTAAGAAGTACGGCGGCTTCGAC
AGCCCCACCGTGGCCTATTCTGTGCTGGTGGTGGCCAAAGTGGAAAAGGGCAAGTCCAAGAAACTGAAGA
GTGTGAAAGAGCTGCTGGGGATCACCATCATGGAAAGAAGCAGCTTCGAGAAGAATCCCATCGACTTTCT
GGAAGCCAAGGGCTACAAAGAAGTGAAAAAGGACCTGATCATCAAGCTGCCTAAGTACTCCCTGTTCGAG
CTGGAAAACGGCCGGAAGAGAATGCTGGCCTCTGCCGGCGAACTGCAGAAGGGAAACGAACTGGCCCTGC
CCTCCAAATATGTGAACTTCCTGTACCTGGCCAGCCACTATGAGAAGCTGAAGGGCTCCCCCGAGGATAA
TGAGCAGAAACAGCTGTTTGTGGAACAGCACAAGCACTACCTGGACGAGATCATCGAGCAGATCAGCGAG
TTCTCCAAGAGAGTGATCCTGGCCGACGCTAATCTGGACAAAGTGCTGTCCGCCTACAACAAGCACCGGG
ATAAGCCCATCAGAGAGCAGGCCGAGAATATCATCCACCTGTTTACCCTGACCAATCTGGGAGCCCCTGC
CGCCTTCAAGTACTTTGACACCACCATCGACCGGAAGAGGTACACCAGCACCAAAGAGGTGCTGGACGCC
ACCCTGATCCACCAGAGCATCACCGGCCTGTACGAGACACGGATCGACCTGTCTCAGCTGGGAGGCGACA
AAAGGCCGGCGGCCACGAAAAAGGCCGGCCAGGCAAAAAAGAAAAAGTAAGAATTCCTAGAGCTCGCTGA
TCAGCCTCGACTGTGCCTTCTAGTTGCCAGCCATCTGTTGTTTGCCCCTCCCCCGTGCCTTCCTTGACCC
TGGAAGGTGCCACTCCCACTGTCCTTTCCTAATAAAATGAGGAAATTGCATCGCATTGTCTGAGTAGGTG
TCATTCTATTCTGGGGGGTGGGGTGGGGCAGGACAGCAAGGGGGAGGATTGGGAAGAGAATAGCAGGCAT
GCTGGGGAGCGGCCGCACTAGTCTAGTCTAGAGCGATCGCCCGGGTTTAAACGCTAGCCAACAAGCTCGT
CATCGCTTTGCAGAAGAGCAGAGAGGATATGCTCATCGTCTAAAGAACTACCCATTTTATTATATATTAG
TCACGATATCTATAACAAGAAAATATATATATAATAAGTTATCACGTAAGTAGAACATGAAATAACAATA
TAATTATCGTATGAGTTAAATCTTAAAAGTCACGTAAAAGATAATCATGCGTCATTTTGACTCACGCGGT
CGTTATAGTTCAAAATCAGTGACACTTACCGCATTGACAAGCACGCCTCACGGGAGCTCCAAGCGGCGAC
TGAGATGTCCTAAATGCACAGCGACGGATTCGCGCTATTTAGAAAGAGAGAGCAATATTTCAAGAATGCA
TGCGTCAATTTTACGCAGACTATCTTTCTAGGGTTAAAAAAGATTTGCGCTTTACTCGACCTAAACTTTA
AACACGTCATAGAATCTTCGTTTGACAAAAACCACATTGTGGCCAAGCTGTGTGACGCGACGCGCGCTAA
AGAATGGCAAACCAAGTCGCGCGAGGTACCAGCTTTTGTTCCCTTTAGTGAGGGTTAATTTCGAGCTTGG
CGTAATCATGGTCATAGCTGTTTCCTGTGTGAAATTGTTATCCGCTCACAATTCCACACAACATACGAGC
CGGAAGCATAAAGTGTAAAGCCTGGGGTGCCTAATGAGTGAGCTAACTCACATTAATTGCGTTGCGCTCA
CTGCCCGCTTTCCAGTCGGGAAACCTGTCGTGCCAGCTGCATTAATGAATCGGCCAACGCGCGGGGAGAG
GCGGTTTGCGTATTGGGCGCTCTTCCGCTTCCTCGCTCACTGACTCGCTGCGCTCGGTCGTTCGGCTGCG
GCGAGCGGTATCAGCTCACTCAAAGGCGGTAATACGGTTATCCACAGAATCAGGGGATAACGCAGGAAAG
AACATGTGAGCAAAAGGCCAGCAAAAGGCCAGGAACCGTAAAAAGGCCGCGTTGCTGGCGTTTTTCCATA
GGCTCCGCCCCCCTGACGAGCATCACAAAAATCGACGCTCAAGTCAGAGGTGGCGAAACCCGACAGGACT
ATAAAGATACCAGGCGTTTCCCCCTGGAAGCTCCCTCGTGCGCTCTCCTGTTCCGACCCTGCCGCTTACC
GGATACCTGTCCGCCTTTCTCCCTTCGGGAAGCGTGGCGCTTTCTCATAGCTCACGCTGTAGGTATCTCA
GTTCGGTGTAGGTCGTTCGCTCCAAGCTGGGCTGTGTGCACGAACCCCCCGTTCAGCCCGACCGCTGCGC
CTTATCCGGTAACTATCGTCTTGAGTCCAACCCGGTAAGACACGACTTATCGCCACTGGCAGCAGCCACT
GGTAACAGGATTAGCAGAGCGAGGTATGTAGGCGGTGCTACAGAGTTCTTGAAGTGGTGGCCTAACTACG
GCTACACTAGAAGAACAGTATTTGGTATCTGCGCTCTGCTGAAGCCAGTTACCTTCGGAAAAAGAGTTGG
TAGCTCTTGATCCGGCAAACAAACCACCGCTGGTAGCGGTGGTTTTTTTGTTTGCAAGCAGCAGATTACG
CGCAGAAAAAAAGGATCTCAAGAAGATCCTTTGATCTTTTCTACGGGGTCTGACGCTCAGTGGAACGAAA
ACTCACGTTAAGGGATTTTGGTCATGAGATTATCAAAAAGGATCTTCACCTAGATCCTTTTAAATTAAAA
ATGAAGTTTTAAATCAATCTAAAGTATATATGAGTAAACTTGGTCTGACAGTTACCAATGCTTAATCAGT
GAGGCACCTATCTCAGCGATCTGTCTATTTCGTTCATCCATAGTTGCCTGACTCCCCGTCGTGTAGATAA
CTACGATACGGGAGGGCTTACCATCTGGCCCCAGTGCTGCAATGATACCGCGAGACCCACGCTCACCGGC
TCCAGATTTATCAGCAATAAACCAGCCAGCCGGAAGGGCCGAGCGCAGAAGTGGTCCTGCAACTTTATCC
GCCTCCATCCAGTCTATTAATTGTTGCCGGGAAGCTAGAGTAAGTAGTTCGCCAGTTAATAGTTTGCGCA
ACGTTGTTGCCATTGCTACAGGCATCGTGGTGTCACGCTCGTCGTTTGGTATGGCTTCATTCAGCTCCGG
TTCCCAACGATCAAGGCGAGTTACATGATCCCCCATGTTGTGCAAAAAAGCGGTTAGCTCCTTCGGTCCT
CCGATCGTTGTCAGAAGTAAGTTGGCCGCAGTGTTATCACTCATGGTTATGGCAGCACTGCATAATTCTC
TTACTGTCATGCCATCCGTAAGATGCTTTTCTGTGACTGGTGAGTACTCAACCAAGTCATTCTGAGAATA
GTGTATGCGGCGACCGAGTTGCTCTTGCCCGGCGTCAATACGGGATAATACCGCGCCACATAGCAGAACT
TTAAAAGTGCTCATCATTGGAAAACGTTCTTCGGGGCGAAAACTCTCAAGGATCTTACCGCTGTTGAGAT
CCAGTTCGATGTAACCCACTCGTGCACCCAACTGATCTTCAGCATCTTTTACTTTCACCAGCGTTTCTGG
GTGAGCAAAAACAGGAAGGCAAAATGCCGCAAAAAAGGGAATAAGGGCGACACGGAAATGTTGAATACTC
ATACTCTTCCTTTTTCAATATTATTGAAGCATTTATCAGGGTTATTGTCTCATGAGCGGATACATATTTG
AATGTATTTAGAAAAATAAACAAATAGGGGTTCCGCGCACATTTCCCCGAAAAGTGCCACCT
